Addgene plasmid #8655: p4028 GST-E6AP
Depositing lab: Peter Howley. Depositing organization: Harvard Medical School. Publication: Regulation of the Src family tyrosine kinase Blk through E6AP-mediated ubiquitination. Oda H, Kumar S, Howley PM. Proc Natl Acad Sci U S A 1999 Aug 17;96(17):9557-62. 10.1073/pnas.96.17.9557 PubMed 10449731.
Backbone
  Vector backbone: pGEX-2T
  Backbone size w/o insert (bp): 4948
  Vector type: Bacterial Expression
Growth in bacteria
  Bacterial resistance: Ampicillin, 100 μg/mL
  Growth temperature: 37°C
  Growth strain: DH5alpha
  Copy number: High Copy
Gene/Insert
  Gene/Insert name: E6-AP
  Species: H. sapiens (human)
  Insert size (bp): 2500
  Entrez Gene: UBE3A (a.k.a. ANCR, AS, E6-AP, EPVE6AP, HPVE6A, PIX1)
  Tag / fusion protein: GST (N terminal on backbone)
  Cloning method: Restriction Enzyme; 5′ cloning site BamHI (not destroyed); 3′ cloning site EcoRI (destroyed during cloning)
  Sequencing primers: 5′ pGEX-5'
Terms and licenses: Academic/Nonprofit Terms; Industry Terms: Not Available to Industry
Depositor comments: See author's map. E6-AP is missing the first 22 amino acids of isoform 1 (protein starts with MEACT NEFCA). There is also an N->K mutation 20 amino acids downstream from the beginning of the insert. This mutation has no known functional ramifications.
How to cite: p4028 GST-E6AP was a gift from Peter Howley (Addgene plasmid # 8655 ; http://n2t.net/addgene:8655 ; RRID:Addgene_8655)
