[The description below was written by a language model from this plasmid's Addgene catalogue record and pLannotate feature annotations shown in this document.]
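Description:
p4028 GST-E6AP is a bacterial expression plasmid built on the pGEX-2T backbone for producing human E6-AP (UBE3A), the HECT-type ubiquitin ligase first identified as the cellular partner of the papillomavirus E6 protein, as a glutathione S-transferase fusion in E. coli. The sequenced plasmid is about 7.4 kb. It replicates from a ColE1/pMB1-type origin, is listed as high copy, and is selected with ampicillin through the β-lactamase gene and its own promoter. Short remnants of pBR322 sequences (bom and rop fragments) and a lacZα segment are also annotated as leftover backbone elements.

Expression is driven by the tac promoter, a strong trp/lac hybrid, followed by a lac operator. The plasmid carries its own lacI gene, so the repressor keeps transcription off until it is relieved with IPTG. Downstream lies the Schistosoma japonicum GST coding sequence, followed after a short linker by the roughly 2.5 kb UBE3A insert, which gives an N-terminally GST-tagged protein. pGEX-2T normally places a thrombin cleavage site in this linker, although the feature table does not annotate one. The insert was cloned between BamHI, which was retained, and EcoRI, which was destroyed.

According to the depositor, the E6-AP sequence lacks the first 22 amino acids of isoform 1. It also carries an asparagine-to-lysine substitution 20 residues into the insert, which has no known functional consequence. The GST tag allows glutathione-affinity purification and pull-down assays. The associated publication concerns E6AP-mediated ubiquitination of the Src family kinase Blk, which suggests the recombinant protein was used in binding or in vitro ubiquitination studies, though the record does not spell out a specific application.
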