Features (pLannotate 1.2.2; 17 found; start..end, strand, type, name):
    696..747     -  misc_feature   bom (fragment): basis of mobility region from pBR322
    754..831     +  promoter       lacI promoter: lacI
    832..1914    +  CDS            lacI: lac repressor; lacI; The lac repressor binds to the lac operator to inhibit transcription in E. coli. This inhibition can be relieved by adding lactose or isopropyl-β-D-thiogalactopyranoside (IPTG).
   1927..1948    +  protein_bind   CAP binding site: CAP binding activates transcription in the presence of cAMP. E. coli catabolite activator protein
   1963..1993    +  promoter       lac promoter: promoter for the E. coli lac operon
   2001..2017    +  protein_bind   lac operator: The lac repressor binds to the lac operator to inhibit transcription in E. coli. This inhibition can be relieved by adding lactose or isopropyl-β-D-thiogalactopyranoside (IPTG). lac repressor encoded by lacI
   2037..2210    +  CDS            lacZα: LacZα fragment of β-galactosidase; lacZ fragment
   2474..2590    -  CDS            yciV (fragment): RNAAM_ECOLI - Also known as trpH From Escherichia coli (strain K12).
   2666..2694    +  promoter       tac promoter: strong E. coli promoter; hybrid between the trp and lac UV5 promoters
   2702..2718    +  protein_bind   lac operator: The lac repressor binds to the lac operator to inhibit transcription in E. coli. This inhibition can be relieved by adding lactose or isopropyl-β-D-thiogalactopyranoside (IPTG). lac repressor encoded by lacI
   2741..3394    +  CDS            GST26_SCHJA: Experimental evidence at protein level: Swiss-Prot protein existence level 1. GST isoenzymes appear to play a central role in the parasite detoxification system. Other functions are also suspected including a role in increasing the solubility of haematin in the parasite gut. From Schistosoma japonicum (Blood fluke).
   3425..5911    +  CDS            UBE3A (fragment): UBE3A_HUMAN - Also known as E6AP From Homo sapiens (Human).
   5945..5984    +  CDS            rop (fragment): Rop protein, which maintains plasmids at low copy number; rop
   6086..6126    +  misc_feature   bom (fragment): basis of mobility region from pBR322
   6231..6335    +  promoter       AmpR promoter: bla
   6336..7196    +  CDS            AmpR: β-lactamase; bla; confers resistance to ampicillin, carbenicillin, and related antibiotics
   7367..510     +  rep_origin     ori (across the origin): high-copy-number ColE1/pMB1/pBR322/pUC origin of replication
>Addgene plasmid #8655 | p4028 GST-E6AP | addgene full sequence | sequence record 248404 | Addgene NGS Result
GATCAAGAGCTACCAACTCTTTTTCCGAAGGTAACTGGCTTCAGCAGAGCGCAGATACCAAATACTGTCC
TTCTAGTGTAGCCGTAGTTAGGCCACCACTTCAAGAACTCTGTAGCACCGCCTACATACCTCGCTCTGCT
AATCCTGTTACCAGTGGCTGCTGCCAGTGGCGATAAGTCGTGTCTTACCGGGTTGGACTCAAGACGATAG
TTACCGGATAAGGCGCAGCGGTCGGGCTGAACGGGGGGTTCGTGCACACAGCCCAGCTTGGAGCGAACGA
CCTACACCGAACTGAGATACCTACAGCGTGAGCTATGAGAAAGCGCCACGCTTCCCGAAGGGAGAAAGGC
GGACAGGTATCCGGTAAGCGGCAGGGTCGGAACAGGAGAGCGCACGAGGGAGCTTCCAGGGGGAAACGCC
TGGTATCTTTATAGTCCTGTCGGGTTTCGCCACCTCTGACTTGAGCGTCGATTTTTGTGATGCTCGTCAG
GGGGGCGGAGCCTATGGAAAAACGCCAGCAACGCGGCCTTTTTACGGTTCCTGGCCTTTTGCTGGCCTTT
TGCTCACATGTTCTTTCCTGCGTTATCCCCTGATTCTGTGGATAACCGTATTACCGCCTTTGAGTGAGCT
GATACCGCTCGCCGCAGCCGAACGACCGAGCGCAGCGAGTCAGTGAGCGAGGAAGCGGAAGAGCGCCTGA
TGCGGTATTTTCTCCTTACGCATCTGTGCGGTATTTCACACCGCATAAATTCCGACACCATCGAATGGCG
CAAAACCTTTCGCGGTATGGCATGATAGCGCCCGGAAGAGAGTCAATTCAGGGTGGTGAATGTGAAACCA
GTAACGTTATACGATGTCGCAGAGTATGCCGGTGTCTCTTATCAGACCGTTTCCCGCGTGGTGAACCAGG
CCAGCCACGTTTCTGCGAAAACGCGGGAAAAAGTGGAAGCGGCGATGGCGGAGCTGAATTACATTCCCAA
CCGCGTGGCACAACAACTGGCGGGCAAACAGTCGTTGCTGATTGGCGTTGCCACCTCCAGTCTGGCCCTG
CACGCGCCGTCGCAAATTGTCGCGGCGATTAAATCTCGCGCCGATCAACTGGGTGCCAGCGTGGTGGTGT
CGATGGTAGAACGAAGCGGCGTCGAAGCCTGTAAAGCGGCGGTGCACAATCTTCTCGCGCAACGCGTCAG
TGGGCTGATCATTAACTATCCGCTGGATGACCAGGATGCCATTGCTGTGGAAGCTGCCTGCACTAATGTT
CCGGCGTTATTTCTTGATGTCTCTGACCAGACACCCATCAACAGTATTATTTTCTCCCATGAAGACGGTA
CGCGACTGGGCGTGGAGCATCTGGTCGCATTGGGTCACCAGCAAATCGCGCTGTTAGCGGGCCCATTAAG
TTCTGTCTCGGCGCGTCTGCGTCTGGCTGGCTGGCATAAATATCTCACTCGCAATCAAATTCAGCCGATA
GCGGAACGGGAAGGCGACTGGAGTGCCATGTCCGGTTTTCAACAAACCATGCAAATGCTGAATGAGGGCA
TCGTTCCCACTGCGATGCTGGTTGCCAACGATCAGATGGCGCTGGGCGCAATGCGCGCCATTACCGAGTC
CGGGCTGCGCGTTGGTGCGGATATCTCGGTAGTGGGATACGACGATACCGAAGACAGCTCATGTTATATC
CCGCCGTTAACCACCATCAAACAGGATTTTCGCCTGCTGGGGCAAACCAGCGTGGACCGCTTGCTGCAAC
TCTCTCAGGGCCAGGCGGTGAAGGGCAATCAGCTGTTGCCCGTCTCACTGGTGAAAAGAAAAACCACCCT
GGCGCCCAATACGCAAACCGCCTCTCCCCGCGCGTTGGCCGATTCATTAATGCAGCTGGCACGACAGGTT
TCCCGACTGGAAAGCGGGCAGTGAGCGCAACGCAATTAATGTAAGTTAGCTCACTCATTAGGCACCCCAG
GCTTTACACTTTATGCTTCCGGCTCGTATGTTGTGTGGAATTGTGAGCGGATAACAATTTCACACAGGAA
ACAGCTATGACCATGATTACGGATTCACTGGCCGTCGTTTTACAACGTCGTGACTGGGAAAACCCTGGCG
TTACCCAACTTAATCGCCTTGCAGCACATCCCCCTTTCGCCAGCTGGCGTAATAGCGAAGAGGCCCGCAC
CGATCGCCCTTCCCAACAGTTGCGCAGCCTGAATGGCGAATGGCGCTTTGCCTGGTTTCCGGCACCAGAA
GCGGTGCCGGAAAGCTGGCTGGAGTGCGATCTTCCTGAGGCCGATACTGTCGTCGTCCCCTCAAACTGGC
AGATGCACGGTTACGATGCGCCCATCTACACCAACGTGACCTATCCCATTACGGTCAATCCGCCGTTTGT
TCCCACGGAGAATCCGACGGGTTGTTACTCGCTCACATTTAATGTTGATGAAAGCTGGCTACAGGAAGGC
CAGACGCGAATTATTTTTGATGGCGTTGGAATTAGCTTATCGACTGCACGGTGCACCAATGCTTCTGGCG
TCAGGCAGCCATCGGAAGCTGTGGTATGGCTGTGCAGGTCGTAAATCACTGCATAATTCGTGTCGCTCAA
GGCGCACTCCCGTTCTGGATAATGTTTTTTGCGCCGACATCATAACGGTTCTGGCAAATATTCTGAAATG
AGCTGTTGACAATTAATCATCGGCTCGTATAATGTGTGGAATTGTGAGCGGATAACAATTTCACACAGGA
AACAGTATTCATGTCCCCTATACTAGGTTATTGGAAAATTAAGGGCCTTGTGCAACCCACTCGACTTCTT
TTGGAATATCTTGAAGAAAAATATGAAGAGCATTTGTATGAGCGCGATGAAGGTGATAAATGGCGAAACA
AAAAGTTTGAATTGGGTTTGGAGTTTCCCAATCTTCCTTATTATATTGATGGTGATGTTAAATTAACACA
GTCTATGGCCATCATACGTTATATAGCTGACAAGCACAACATGTTGGGTGGTTGTCCAAAAGAGCGTGCA
GAGATTTCAATGCTTGAAGGAGCGGTTTTGGATATTAGATACGGTGTTTCGAGAATTGCATATAGTAAAG
ACTTTGAAACTCTCAAAGTTGATTTTCTTAGCAAGCTACCTGAAATGCTGAAAATGTTCGAAGATCGTTT
ATGTCATAAAACATATTTAAATGGTGATCATGTAACCCATCCTGACTTCATGTTGTATGACGCTCTTGAT
GTTGTTTTATACATGGACCCAATGTGCCTGGATGCGTTCCCAAAATTAGTTTGTTTTAAAAAACGTATTG
AAGCTATCCCACAAATTGATAAGTACTTGAAATCCAGCAAGTATATAGCATGGCCTTTGCAGGGCTGGCA
AGCCACGTTTGGTGGTGGCGACCATCCTCCAAAATCGGATCTGGTTCCGCGTGGATCCACCATGGAAGCC
TGCACGAATGAGTTTTGTGCTTCCTGTCCAACTTTTCTTCGTATGGATAATAAAGCAGCAGCTATTAAAG
CCCTCGAGCTTTATAAGATTAATGCAAAACTCTGTGATCCTCATCCCTCCAAGAAAGGAGCAAGCTCAGC
TTACCTTGAGAACTCGAAAGGTGCCCCCAACAACTCCTGCTCTGAGATAAAAATGAACAAGAAAGGCGCT
AGAATTGATTTTAAAGATGTGACTTACTTAACAGAAGAGAAGGTATATGAAATTCTTGAATTATGTAGAG
AAAGAGAGGATTATTCCCCTTTAATCCGTGTTATTGGAAGAGTTTTTTCTAGTGCTGAGGCATTGGTACA
GAGCTTCCGGAAAGTTAAACAACACACCAAGGAAGAACTGAAATCTCTTCAAGCAAAAGATGAAGACAAA
GATGAAGATGAAAAGGAAAAAGCTGCATGTTCTGCTGCTGCTATGGAAGAAGACTCAGAAGCATCTTCCT
CAAGGATAGGTGATAGCTCACAGGGAGACAACAATTTGCAAAAATTAGGCCCTGATGATGTGTCTGTGGA
TATTGATGCCATTAGAAGGGTCTACACCAGATTGCTCTCTAATGAAAAAATTGAAACTGCCTTTCTCAAT
GCACTTGTATATTTGTCACCTAACGTGGAATGTGACTTGACGTATCACAATGTATACTCTCGAGATCCTA
ATTATCTGAATTTGTTCATTATCGTAATGGAGAATAGAAATCTCCACAGTCCTGAATATCTGGAAATGGC
TTTGCCATTATTTTGCAAAGCGATGAGCAAGCTACCCCTTGCAGCCCAAGGAAAACTGATCAGACTGTGG
TCTAAATACAATGCAGACCAGATTCGGAGAATGATGGAGACATTTCAGCAACTTATTACCTATAAAGTCA
TAAGCAATGAATTTAACAGTCGAAATCTAGTGAATGATGATGATGCCATTGTTGCTGCTTCGAAGTGCTT
GAAAATGGTTTACTATGCAAATGTAGTGGGAGGGGAAGTGGACACAAATCACAATGAAGAAGATGATGAA
GAGCCCATCCCTGAGTCCAGCGAGCTGACACTTCAGGAACTTTTGGGAGAAGAAAGAAGAAACAAGAAAG
GTCCTCGAGTGGACCCCCTGGAAACCGAACTTGGTGTTAAAACCCTGGATTGTCGAAAACCACTTATCCC
TTTTGAAGAGTTTATTAATGAACCACTGAATGAGGTTCTAGAAATGGATAAAGATTATACTTTTTTCAAA
GTAGAAACAGAGAACAAATTCTCTTTTATGACATGTCCCTTTATATTGAATGCTGTCACAAAGAATTTGG
GATTATATTATGACAATAGAATTCGCATGTACAGTGAACGAAGAATCACTGTTCTCTACAGCTTAGTTCA
AGGACAGCAGTTGAATCCATATTTGAGACTCAAAGTTAGACGTGACCATATCATAGATGATGCACTTGTC
CGGCTAGAGATGATCGCTATGGAAAATCCTGCAGACTTGAAGAAGCAGTTGTATGTGGAATTTGAAGGAG
AACAAGGAGTTGATGAGGGAGGTGTTTCCAAAGAATTTTTTCAGCTGGTTGTGGAGGAAATCTTCAATCC
AGATATTGGTATGTTCACATACGATGAATCTACAAAATTGTTTTGGTTTAATCCATCTTCTTTTGAAACT
GAGGGTCAGTTTACTCTGATTGGCATAGTACTGGGTCTGGCTATTTACAATAACTGTATACTGGATGTAC
ATTTTCCCATGGTTGTCTACAGGAAGCTAATGGGGAAAAAAGGAACTTTTCGTGACTTGGGAGACTCTCA
CCCAGTTCTATATCAGAGTTTAAAAGATTTATTGGAGTATGAAGGGAATGTGGAAGATGACATGATGATC
ACTTTCCAGATATCACAGACAGATCTTTTTGGTAACCCAATGATGTATGATCTAAAGGAAAATGGTGATA
AAATTCCAATTACAAATGAAAACAGGAAGGAATTTGTCAATCTTTATTCTGACTACATTCTCAATAAATC
AGTAGAAAAACAGTTCAAGGCTTTTCGGAGAGGTTTTCATATGGTGACCAATGAATCTCCCTTAAAGTAC
TTATTCAGACCAGAAGAAATTGAATTGCTTATATGTGGAAGCCGGAATCTAGATTTCCAAGCACTAGAAG
AAACTACAGAATATGACGGTGGCTATACCAGGGACTCTGTTCTGATTAGGGAGTTCTGGGAAATCGTTCA
TTCATTTACAGATGAACAGAAAAGACTCTTCTTGCAGTTTACAACGGGCACAGACAGAGCACCTGTGGGA
GGACTAGGAAAATTAAAGATGATTATAGCCAAAAATGGCCCAGACACAGAAAGGTTACCTACATCTCATA
CTTGCTTTAATGTGCTTTTACTTCCGGAATACTCAAGCAAAGAAAAACTTAAAGAGAGATTGTTGAAGGC
CATCACGTATGCCAAAGGATTTGGCATGCTGTAAAACGCGGCCGCATCGTGACTGACTGACGATCTGCCT
CGCGCGTTTCGGTGATGACGGTGAAAACCTCTGACACATGCAGCTCCCGGAGACGGTCACAGCTTGTCTG
TAAGCGGATGCCGGGAGCAGACAAGCCCGTCAGGGCGCGTCAGCGGGTGTTGGCGGGTGTCGGGGCGCAG
CCATGACCCAGTCACGTAGCGATAGCGGAGTGTATAATTCTTGAAGACGAAAGGGCCTCGTGATACGCCT
ATTTTTATAGGTTAATGTCATGATAATAATGGTTTCTTAGACGTCAGGTGGCACTTTTCGGGGAAATGTG
CGCGGAACCCCTATTTGTTTATTTTTCTAAATACATTCAAATATGTATCCGCTCATGAGACAATAACCCT
GATAAATGCTTCAATAATATTGAAAAAGGAAGAGTATGAGTATTCAACATTTCCGTGTCGCCCTTATTCC
CTTTTTTGCGGCATTTTGCCTTCCTGTTTTTGCTCACCCAGAAACGCTGGTGAAAGTAAAAGATGCTGAA
GATCAGTTGGGTGCACGAGTGGGTTACATCGAACTGGATCTCAACAGCGGTAAGATCCTTGAGAGTTTTC
GCCCCGAAGAACGTTTTCCAATGATGAGCACTTTTAAAGTTCTGCTATGTGGCGCGGTATTATCCCGTGT
TGACGCCGGGCAAGAGCAACTCGGTCGCCGCATACACTATTCTCAGAATGACTTGGTTGAGTACTCACCA
GTCACAGAAAAGCATCTTACGGATGGCATGACAGTAAGAGAATTATGCAGTGCTGCCATAACCATGAGTG
ATAACACTGCGGCCAACTTACTTCTGACAACGATCGGAGGACCGAAGGAGCTAACCGCTTTTTTGCACAA
CATGGGGGATCATGTAACTCGCCTTGATCGTTGGGAACCGGAGCTGAATGAAGCCATACCAAACGACGAG
CGTGACACCACGATGCCTGCAGCAATGGCAACAACGTTGCGCAAACTATTAACTGGCGAACTACTTACTC
TAGCTTCCCGGCAACAATTAATAGACTGGATGGAGGCGGATAAAGTTGCAGGACCACTTCTGCGCTCGGC
CCTTCCGGCTGGCTGGTTTATTGCTGATAAATCTGGAGCCGGTGAGCGTGGGTCTCGCGGTATCATTGCA
GCACTGGGGCCAGATGGTAAGCCCTCCCGTATCGTAGTTATCTACACGACGGGGAGTCAGGCAACTATGG
ATGAACGAAATAGACAGATCGCTGAGATAGGTGCCTCACTGATTAAGCATTGGTAACTGTCAGACCAAGT
TTACTCATATATACTTTAGATTGATTTAAAACTTCATTTTTAATTTAAAAGGATCTAGGTGAAGATCCTT
TTTGATAATCTCATGACCAAAATCCCTTAACGTGAGTTTTCGTTCCACTGAGCGTCAGACCCCGTAGAAA
AGATCAAAGGATCTTCTTGAGATCCTTTTTTTCTGCGCGTAATCTGCTGCTTGCAAACAAAAAAACCACC
GCTACCAGCGGTGGTTTGTTTGCCG
