>Addgene plasmid #8655 | p4028 GST-E6AP | addgene partial sequence | sequence record 17135 | 8655, pGEX5 primer
GTTCCGCGTGGATCCACCATGGAAGCCTGCACGAATGAGTTTTGTGCCTCTTGTCCAACTTTTCTTCGTA
TGGATAATAAAGCAGCAGCTATTAAAGCCCTCGAGCTTTATAAGATTAATGCAAAACTCTGTGATCCTCA
TCCCTCCAAGAAAGGAGCAAGCTCAGCTTACCTTGAGAACTCGAAAGGTGCCCCCAACAACTCCTGCTCT
GAGATAAAAATGAACAAGAAAGGCGCTAGAATTGATTTTAAAGATGTGACTTACTTAACAGAAGAGAAGG
TATATGAAATTCTTGAATTATGTAGAGAAAGAGAGGATTATTCCCCTTTAATCCGTGTTATTGGAAGAGT
TTTTTCTAGTGCTGAGGCATTGGTACAGAGCTTCCGGAAAGTTAAACAACACACCAAGGAAGAACTGAAA
TCTCTTCAAGCAAAAGATGAAGACAAAGATGAAGATGAAAAGGAAAAAGCTGCATGTTCTGCTGCTGCTA
TGGAAGAAGACTCAGAAGCATCTTCCTCAAGGATAGGTGATAGCTCACAGGGAGACAACAATTTGCAAAA
ATTAGGCCCTGATGATGTGTCTGTGGATATTGATGCCATTAGAAGGGTCTACACCAGATTGCTCTCTAAT
GAAAAAATTGAAACTGCCTTTCTCAATGCACTTGTATATTTGTCACCTAACGTGGAATGTGACTTGACGT
ATCACAATGTATACTCTCGAGATCCTAATTATCTGAATTTGTTCATTATCGTAATGGAGAATAGAAATCT
CCACAGTCCTGAATATCTGGAAATGGCTTTGCCATTATTTTGCAAAGCGATGAGCAAGCTACCCCTTGCA
GCCCAAGGAAAACTGATCAGACTGTGGTCTAAATACNATGCAGACCAGATTCGGAGAATGATGGAGACAT
TTCAGCAACTTATACCCTATAAGTCATAAGCAATGAAATTAACAGT
