>Addgene plasmid #8655 | p4028 GST-E6AP | addgene partial sequence | sequence record 17136 | 8655 with pGEX3'
GATGCGGCCGCGTTTTACGCATGCCAAATCCTTTGGCATACGTGATGGCCTTCAACAATCTCTCTTTAAG
TTTTTCTTTGCTTGAGTATTCCGGAAGTAAAAGCACATTAAAGCAAGTATGAGATGTAGGTAACCTTTCT
GTGTCTGGGCCATTTTTGGCTATAATCATCTTTAATTTTCCTAGTCCTCCCACAGGTGCTCTGTCTGTGC
CCGTTGTAAACTGCAAGAAGAGTCTTTTCTGTTCATCTGTAAATGAATGAACGATTTCCCAGAACTCCCT
AATCAGAACAGAGTCCCTGGTATAGCCACCGTCATATTCTGTAGTTTCTTCTAGTGCTTGGAAATCTAGA
TTCCGGCTTCCACATATAAGCAATTCAATTTCTTCTGGTCTGAATAAGTACTTTAAGGGAGATTCATTGG
TCACCATATGAAAACCTCTCCGAAAAGCCTTGAACTGTTTTTCTACTGATTTATTGAGAATGTAGTCAGA
ATAAAGATTGACAAATTCCTTCCTGTTTTCATTTGTAATTGGAATTTTATCACCATTTTCCTTTAGATCA
TACATCATTGGGTTACCAAAAAGATCTGTCTGTGATATCTGGAAAGTGATCATCATGTCATCTTCCACAT
TCCCTTCATACTCCAATAAATCTTTTAAACTCTGATATAGAACTGGGTGAGAGTCTCCCAAGTCACGAAA
AGTTCCTTTTTTCCCCATTAGCTTC
